>Addgene plasmid #194144 | pLenti6M GLUT9 | addgene full sequence | sequence record 380731 | Addgene NGS Result
GTGAACGGATCTCGACGGTATCGATAAGCTTGGGAGTTCCGCGTTACATAACTTACGGTAAATGGCCCGC
CTGGCTGACCGCCCAACGACCCCCGCCCATTGACGTCAATAATGACGTATGTTCCCATAGTAACGCCAAT
AGGGACTTTCCATTGACGTCAATGGGTGGAGTATTTACGGTAAACTGCCCACTTGGCAGTACATCAAGTG
TATCATATGCCAAGTACGCCCCCTATTGACGTCAATGACGGTAAATGGCCCGCCTGGCATTATGCCCAGT
ACATGACCTTATGGGACTTTCCTACTTGGCAGTACATCTACGTATTAGTCATCGCTATTACCATGGTGAT
GCGGTTTTGGCAGTACATCAATGGGCGTGGATAGCGGTTTGACTCACGGGGATTTCCAAGTCTCCACCCC
ATTGACGTCAATGGGAGTTTGTTTTGGCACCAAAATCAACGGGACTTTCCAAAATGTCGTAACAACTCCG
CCCCATTGACGCAAATGGGCGGTAGGCGTGTACGGTGGGAGGTCTATATAAGCAGAGCTCGTTTAGTGAA
CCGTCAGATCGCCTGGAGACGCCATCCACGCTGTTTTGACCTCCATAGAAGACACCGACTCTAGAGGATC
CGCCACCATGGATTACAAGGATGACGACGATAAGAGCCCGGGCGGATCGTTGGAGAATCTTTATTTTCAG
GGTCAAGGTAAGCCTATCCCTAACCCTCTCCTCGGTCTCGATTCTACGTCTAGACTGCAGGAATTCGATA
TCATGAAGCTCAGTAAAAAGGACCGAGGAGAAGATGAAGAAAGTGATTCAGCGAAAAAGAAATTGGACTG
GTCCTGCTCGCTCCTCGTGGCCTCCCTCGCGGGCGCCTTCGGCTCCTCCTTCCTCTACGGCTACAACCTG
TCGGTGGTGAATGCCCCCACCCCGTACATCAAGGCCTTTTACAATGAGTCATGGGAAAGAAGGCATGGAC
GTCCAATAGACCCAGACACTCTGACTCTGCTCTGGTCTGTGACTGTGTCCATATTCGCCATCGGTGGACT
TGTGGGGACATTAATTGTGAAGATGATTGGAAAGGTTCTTGGGAGGAAGCACACTTTGCTGGCCAATAAT
GGGTTTGCAATTTCTGCTGCATTGCTGATGGCCTGCTCGCTCCAGGCAGGAGCCTTTGAAATGCTCATCG
TGGGACGCTTCATCATGGGCATAGATGGAGGCGTCGCCCTCAGTGTGCTCCCCATGTACCTCAGTGAGAT
CTCACCCAAGGAGATCCGTGGCTCTCTGGGGCAGGTGACTGCCATCTTTATCTGCATTGGCGTGTTCACT
GGGCAGCTTCTGGGCCTGCCCGAGCTGCTGGGAAAGGAGAGTACCTGGCCATACCTGTTTGGAGTGATTG
TGGTCCCTGCCGTTGTCCAGCTGCTGAGCCTTCCCTTTCTCCCGGACAGCCCACGCTACCTGCTCTTGGA
GAAGCACAACGAGGCAAGAGCTGTGAAAGCCTTCCAAACGTTCTTGGGTAAAGCAGACGTTTCCCAAGAG
GTAGAGGAGGTCCTGGCTGAGAGCCGCGTGCAGAGGAGCATCCGCCTGGTGTCCGTGCTGGAGCTGCTGA
GAGCTCCCTACGTCCGCTGGCAGGTGGTCACCGTGATTGTCACCATGGCCTGCTACCAGCTCTGTGGCCT
CAATGCAATTTGGTTCTATACCAACAGCATCTTTGGAAAAGCTGGGATCCCTCTGGCAAAGATCCCATAC
GTCACCTTGAGTACAGGGGGCATCGAGACTTTGGCTGCCGTCTTCTCTGGTTTGGTCATTGAGCACCTGG
GACGGAGACCCCTCCTCATTGGTGGCTTTGGGCTCATGGGCCTCTTCTTTGGGACCCTCACCATCACGCT
GACCCTGCAGGACCACGCCCCCTGGGTCCCCTACCTGAGTATCGTGGGCATTCTGGCCATCATCGCCTCT
TTCTGCAGTGGGCCAGGTGGCATCCCGTTCATCTTGACTGGTGAGTTCTTCCAGCAATCTCAGCGGCCGG
CTGCCTTCATCATTGCAGGCACCGTCAACTGGCTCTCCAACTTTGCTGTTGGGCTCCTCTTCCCATTCAT
TCAGAAAAGTCTGGACACCTACTGTTTCCTAGTCTTTGCTACAATTTGTATCACAGGTGCTATCTACCTG
TATTTTGTGCTGCCTGAGACCAAAAACAGAACCTATGCAGAAATCAGCCAGGCATTTTCCAAAAGGAACA
AAGCATACCCACCAGAAGAGAAAATCGACTCAGCTGTCACTGATGGTAAGATAAATGGAAGGCCTTAACT
CGAGGGGGGGCCCGCGGTTCGAAGGTAAGCCTATCCCTAACCCTCTCCTCGGTCTCGATTCTACGCGTAC
CGGTTAGTAATGAGTTTGGAATTAATTCTGTGGAATGTGTGTCAGTTAGGGTGTGGAAAGTCCCCAGGCT
CCCCAGCAGGCAGAAGTATGCAAAGCATGCATCTCAATTAGTCAGCAACCAGGTGTGGAAAGTCCCCAGG
CTCCCCAGCAGGCAGAAGTATGCAAAGCATGCATCTCAATTAGTCAGCAACCATAGTCCCGCCCCTAACT
CCGCCCATCCCGCCCCTAACTCCGCCCAGTTCCGCCCATTCTCCGCCCCATGGCTGACTAATTTTTTTTA
TTTATGCAGAGGCCGAGGCCGCCTCTGCCTCTGAGCTATTCCAGAAGTAGTGAGGAGGCTTTTTTGGAGG
CCTAGGCTTTTGCAAAAAGCTCCCGGGAGCTTGTATATCCATTTTCGGATCTGATCAGCACGTGTTGACA
ATTAATCATCGGCATAGTATATCGGCATAGTATAATACGACAAGGTGAGGAACTAAACCATGGCCAAGCC
TTTGTCTCAAGAAGAATCCACCCTCATTGAAAGAGCAACGGCTACAATCAACAGCATCCCCATCTCTGAA
GACTACAGCGTCGCCAGCGCAGCTCTCTCTAGCGACGGCCGCATCTTCACTGGTGTCAATGTATATCATT
TTACTGGGGGACCTTGTGCAGAACTCGTGGTGCTGGGCACTGCTGCTGCTGCGGCAGCTGGCAACCTGAC
TTGTATCGTCGCGATCGGAAATGAGAACAGGGGCATCTTGAGCCCCTGCGGACGGTGCCGACAGGTGCTT
CTCGATCTGCATCCTGGGATCAAAGCCATAGTGAAGGACAGTGATGGACAGCCGACGGCAGTTGGGATTC
GTGAATTGCTGCCCTCTGGTTATGTGTGGGAGGGCTAAGCACAATTCGAGCTCGGTACCTTTAAGACCAA
TGACTTACAAGGCAGCTGTAGATCTTAGCCACTTTTTAAAAGAAAAGGGGGGACTGGAAGGGCTAATTCA
CTCCCAACGAAGACAAGATCTGCTTTTTGCTTGTACTGGGTCTCTCTGGTTAGACCAGATCTGAGCCTGG
GAGCTCTCTGGCTAACTAGGGAACCCACTGCTTAAGCCTCAATAAAGCTTGCCTTGAGTGCTTCAAGTAG
TGTGTGCCCGTCTGTTGTGTGACTCTGGTAACTAGAGATCCCTCAGACCCTTTTAGTCAGTGTGGAAAAT
CTCTAGCAGTAGTAGTTCATGTCATCTTATTATTCAGTATTTATAACTTGCAAAGAAATGAATATCAGAG
AGTGAGAGGAACTTGTTTATTGCAGCTTATAATGGTTACAAATAAAGCAATAGCATCACAAATTTCACAA
ATAAAGCATTTTTTTCACTGCATTCTAGTTGTGGTTTGTCCAAACTCATCAATGTATCTTATCATGTCTG
GCTCTAGCTATCCCGCCCCTAACTCCGCCCATCCCGCCCCTAACTCCGCCCAGTTCCGCCCATTCTCCGC
CCCATGGCTGACTAATTTTTTTTATTTATGCAGAGGCCGAGGCCGCCTCGGCCTCTGAGCTATTCCAGAA
GTAGTGAGGAGGCTTTTTTGGAGGCCTAGGGACGTACCCAATTCGCCCTATAGTGAGTCGTATTACGCGC
GCTCACTGGCCGTCGTTTTACAACGTCGTGACTGGGAAAACCCTGGCGTTACCCAACTTAATCGCCTTGC
AGCACATCCCCCTTTCGCCAGCTGGCGTAATAGCGAAGAGGCCCGCACCGATCGCCCTTCCCAACAGTTG
CGCAGCCTGAATGGCGAATGGG
[124 nt withheld, positions 4153-4276]
C
[91 nt withheld, positions 4278-4368]
A
[49 nt withheld, positions 4370-4418]
CCTTTGACGTTGGAGTCCACGTTCTTT
[37 nt withheld, positions 4446-4482]
ACCCTATCTCGGTCTATTCTTTTGATTTATAAGGGATTTTGCCGATTTCGGCCTATTGGTTAAAAAATGA
GCTGATTTAACAAAAATTTAACGCGAATTTTAACAAAATATTAACGCTTACAATTTAGGTGGCACTTTTC
GGGGAAATGTGCGCGGAACCCCTATTTGTTTATTTTTCTAAATACATTCAAATATGTATCCGCTCATGAG
ACAATAACCCTGATAAATGCTTCAATAATATTGAAAAAGGAAGAGTATGAGTATTCAACATTTCCGTGTC
GCCCTTATTCCCTTTTTTGCGGCATTTTGCCTTCCTGTTTTTGCTCACCCAGAAACGCTGGTGAAAGTAA
AAGATGCTGAAGATCAGTTGGGTGCACGAGTGGGTTACATCGAACTGGATCTCAACAGCGGTAAGATCCT
TGAGAGTTTTCGCCCCGAAGAACGTTTTCCAATGATGAGCACTTTTAAAGTTCTGCTATGTGGCGCGGTA
TTATCCCGTATTGACGCCGGGCAAGAGCAACTCGGTCGCCGCATACACTATTCTCAGAATGACTTGGTTG
AGTACTCACCAGTCACAGAAAAGCATCTTACGGATGGCATGACAGTAAGAGAATTATGCAGTGCTGCCAT
AACCATGAGTGATAACACTGCGGCCAACTTACTTCTGACAACGATCGGAGGACCGAAGGAGCTAACCGCT
TTTTTGCACAACATGGGGGATCATGTAACTCGCCTTGATCGTTGGGAACCGGAGCTGAATGAAGCCATAC
CAAACGACGAGCGTGACACCACGATGCCTGTAGCAATGGCAACAACGTTGCGCAAACTATTAACTGGCGA
ACTACTTACTCTAGCTTCCCGGCAACAATTAATAGACTGGATGGAGGCGGATAAAGTTGCAGGACCACTT
CTGCGCTCGGCCCTTCCGGCTGGCTGGTTTATTGCTGATAAATCTGGAGCCGGTGAGCGTGGGTCTCGCG
GTATCATTGCAGCACTGGGGCCAGATGGTAAGCCCTCCCGTATCGTAGTTATCTACACGACGGGGAGTCA
GGCAACTATGGATGAACGAAATAGACAGATCGCTGAGATAGGTGCCTCACTGATTAAGCATTGGTAACTG
TCAGACCAAGTTTACTCATATATACTTTAGATTGATTTAAAACTTCATTTTTAATTTAAAAGGATCTAGG
TGAAGATCCTTTTTGATAATCTCATGACCAAAATCCCTTAACGTGAGTTTTCGTTCCACTGAGCGTCAGA
CCCCGTAGAAAAGATCAAAGGATCTTCTTGAGATCCTTTTTTTCTGCGCGTAATCTGCTGCTTGCAAACA
AAAAAACCACCGCTACCAGCGGTGGTTTGTTTGCCGGATCAAGAGCTACCAACTCTTTTTCCGAAGGTAA
CTGGCTTCAGCAGAGCGCAGATACCAAATACTGTTCTTCTAGTGTAGCCGTAGTTAGGCCACCACTTCAA
GAACTCTGTAGCACCGCCTACATACCTCGCTCTGCTAATCCTGTTACCAGTGGCTGCTGCCAGTGGCGAT
AAGTCGTGTCTTACCGGGTTGGACTCAAGACGATAGTTACCGGATAAGGCGCAGCGGTCGGGCTGAACGG
GGGGTTCGTGCACACAGCCCAGCTTGGAGCGAACGACCTACACCGAACTGAGATACCTACAGCGTGAGCT
ATGAGAAAGCGCCACGCTTCCCGAAGGGAGAAAGGCGGACAGGTATCCGGTAAGCGGCAGGGTCGGAACA
GGAGAGCGCACGAGGGAGCTTCCAGGGGGAAACGCCTGGTATCTTTATAGTCCTGTCGGGTTTCGCCACC
TCTGACTTGAGCGTCGATTTTTGTGATGCTCGTCAGGGGGGCGGAGCCTATGGAAAAACGCCAGCAACGC
GGCCTTTTTACGGTTCCTGGCCTTTTGCTGGCCTTTTGCTCACATGTTCTTTCCTGCGTTATCCCCTGAT
TCTGTGGATAACCGTATTACCGCCTTTGAGTGAGCTGATACCGCTCGCCGCAGCCGAACGACCGAGCGCA
GCGAGTCAGTGAGCGAGGAAGCGGAAGAGCGCCCAATACGCAAACCGCCTCTCCCCGCGCGTTGGCCGAT
TCATTAATGCAGCTGGCACGACAGGTTTCCCGACTGGAAAGCGGGCAGTGAGCGCAACGCAATTAATGTG
AGTTAGCTCACTCATTAGGCACCCCAGGCTTTACACTTTATGCTTCCGGCTCGTATGTTGTGTGGAATTG
TGAGCGGATAACAATTTCACACAGGAAACAGCTATGACCATGATTACGCCAAGCGCGCAATTAACCCTCA
CTAAAGGGAACAAAAGCTGGAGCTGCAAGCTTAATGTAGTCTTATGCAATACTCTTGTAGTCTTGCAACA
TGGTAACGATGAGTTAGCAACATGCCTTACAAGGAGAGAAAAAGCACCGTGCATGCCGATTGGTGGAAGT
AAGGTGGTACGATCGTGCCTTATTAGGAAGGCAACAGACGGGTCTGACATGGATTGGACGAACCACTGAA
TTGCCGCATTGCAGAGATATTGTATTTAAGTGCCTAGCTCGATACATAAACGGGTCTCTCTGGTTAGACC
AGATCTGAGCCTGGGAGCTCTCTGGCTAACTAGGGAACCCACTGCTTAAGCCTCAATAAAGCTTGCCTTG
AGTGCTTCAAGTAGTGTGTGCCCGTCTGTTGTGTGACTCTGGTAACTAGAGATCCCTCAGACCCTTTTAG
TCAGTGTGGAAAATCTCTAGCAGTGGCGCCCGAACAGGGACTTGAAAGCGAAAGGGAAACCAGAGGAGCT
CTCTCGACGCAGGACTCGGCTTGCTGAAGCGCGCACGGCAAGAGGCGAGGGGCGGCGACTGGTGAGTACG
CCAAAAATTTTGACTAGCGGAGGCTAGAAGGAGAGAGATGGGTGCGAGAGCGTCAGTATTAAGCGGGGGA
GAATTAGATCGCGATGGGAAAAAATTCGGTTAAGGCCAGGGGGAAAGAAAAAATATAAATTAAAACATAT
AGTATGGGCAAGCAGGGAGCTAGAACGATTCGCAGTTAATCCTGGCCTGTTAGAAACATCAGAAGGCTGT
AGACAAATACTGGGACAGCTACAACCATCCCTTCAGACAGGATCAGAAGAACTTAGATCATTATATAATA
CAGTAGCAACCCTCTATTGTGTGCATCAAAGGATAGAGATAAAAGACACCAAGGAAGCTTTAGACAAGAT
AGAGGAAGAGCAAAACAAAAGTAAGACCACCGCACAGCAAGCGGCCGCTGATCTTCAGACCTGGAGGAGG
AGATATGAGGGACAATTGGAGAAGTGAATTATATAAATATAAAGTAGTAAAAATTGAACCATTAGGAGTA
GCACCCACCAAGGCAAAGAGAAGAGTGGTGCAGAGAGAAAAAAGAGCAGTGGGAATAGGAGCTTTGTTCC
TTGGGTTCTTGGGAGCAGCAGGAAGCACTATGGGCGCAGCGTCAATGACGCTGACGGTACAGGCCAGACA
ATTATTGTCTGGTATAGTGCAGCAGCAGAACAATTTGCTGAGGGCTATTGAGGCGCAACAGCATCTGTTG
CAACTCACAGTCTGGGGCATCAAGCAGCTCCAGGCAAGAATCCTGGCTGTGGAAAGATACCTAAAGGATC
AACAGCTCCTGGGGATTTGGGGTTGCTCTGGAAAACTCATTTGCACCACTGCTGTGCCTTGGAATGCTAG
TTGGAGTAATAAATCTCTGGAACAGATTTGGAATCACACGACCTGGATGGAGTGGGACAGAGAAATTAAC
AATTACACAAGCTTAATACACTCCTTAATTGAAGAATCGCAAAACCAGCAAGAAAAGAATGAACAAGAAT
TATTGGAATTAGATAAATGGGCAAGTTTGTGGAATTGGTTTAACATAACAAATTGGCTGTGGTATATAAA
ATTATTCATAATGATAGTAGGAGGCTTGGTAGGTTTAAGAATAGTTTTTGCTGTACTTTCTATAGTGAAT
AGAGTTAGGCAGGGATATTCACCATTATCGTTTCAGACCCACCTCCCAACCCCGAGGGGACCCGACAGGC
CCGAAGGAATAGAAGAAGAAGGTGGAGAGAGAGACAGAGACAGATCCATTCGATTA
Features (pLannotate 1.2.2; 33 found; start..end, strand, type, name):
     12..32      -  misc_feature   MCS (fragment): pBluescript multiple cloning site
     42..345     +  enhancer       CMV enhancer: human cytomegalovirus immediate early enhancer
    346..549     +  promoter       CMV promoter: human cytomegalovirus (CMV) immediate early promoter
    641..665     +  CDS            3xFLAG (fragment): three tandem FLAG® epitope tags
    680..706     +  CDS            capTEV™ (fragment): composite tag for in vivo biotinylation, TEV protease cleavage, and 6xHis tagging
    707..748     +  CDS            V5 tag: epitope tag from simian virus 5
    755..773     +  misc_feature   MCS (fragment): pBluescript multiple cloning site
    824..2305    +  CDS            SLC2A9 (fragment): GTR9_HUMAN - Also known as GLUT9 From Homo sapiens (Human).
   2334..2375    +  CDS            V5 tag: epitope tag from simian virus 5
   2417..2746    +  promoter       SV40 promoter: SV40 enhancer and early promoter
   2794..2841    +  promoter       EM7 promoter: synthetic bacterial promoter&nbsp
   2860..3258    +  CDS            BSD: blasticidin S deaminase; Aspergillus terreus BSD; confers resistance to blasticidin
   3275..3343    +  CDS            nef (fragment): NEF_HV1Z2 - Experimental evidence at protein level: Swiss-Prot protein existence level 1. Extracellular Nef protein targets CD4(+) T-lymphocytes for apoptosis by interacting with CXCR4 surface receptors. From Human immunodeficiency virus type 1 group M subtype D (isolate Z2/CDC-Z34) (HIV-1).
   3345..3578    +  LTR            3' LTR (ΔU3): self-inactivating 3' long terminal repeat (LTR) from HIV-1
   3650..3771    +  polyA_signal   SV40 poly(A) signal: SV40 polyadenylation signal
   3811..3946    +  rep_origin     SV40 ori: SV40 origin of replication
   3967..3985    -  promoter       T7 promoter: promoter for bacteriophage T7 RNA polymerase
   3993..4148    +  CDS            lacZα (fragment): LacZα fragment of β-galactosidase; lacZ fragment
   4153..4581    +  rep_origin     f1 ori (sequence partly withheld): f1 bacteriophage origin of replication; arrow indicates direction of (+) strand synthesis
   4634..4738    +  promoter       AmpR promoter: bla
   4739..5599    +  CDS            AmpR: β-lactamase; bla; confers resistance to ampicillin, carbenicillin, and related antibiotics
   5770..6358    +  rep_origin     ori: high-copy-number ColE1/pMB1/pBR322/pUC origin of replication
   6541..6633    +  CDS            lacI (fragment): lac repressor; lacI; The lac repressor binds to the lac operator to inhibit transcription in E. coli. This inhibition can be relieved by adding lactose or isopropyl-β-D-thiogalactopyranoside (IPTG).
   6646..6667    +  protein_bind   CAP binding site: CAP binding activates transcription in the presence of cAMP. E. coli catabolite activator protein
   6682..6712    +  promoter       lac promoter: promoter for the E. coli lac operon
   6720..6736    +  protein_bind   lac operator: The lac repressor binds to the lac operator to inhibit transcription in E. coli. This inhibition can be relieved by adding lactose or isopropyl-β-D-thiogalactopyranoside (IPTG). lac repressor encoded by lacI
   6781..6799    +  promoter       T3 promoter: promoter for bacteriophage T3 RNA polymerase
   6827..7053    +  promoter       RSV promoter: Rous sarcoma virus enhancer/promoter
   7054..7234    +  LTR            5' LTR (truncated): truncated 5' long terminal repeat (LTR) from HIV-1
   7281..7406    +  misc_feature   HIV-1 Ψ: packaging signal of human immunodeficiency virus type 1
   7390..7753    +  CDS            HIV-1 gag (fragment): gag protein from human immunodeficiency virus 1; gag
   7899..8132    +  misc_feature   RRE: The Rev response element (RRE) of HIV-1 allows for Rev-dependent mRNA export from the nucleus to the cytoplasm.
   8509..11      +  CDS            Rev (fragment) (across the origin): human immunodeficiency virus 1 (HIV-1) Rev protein; rev; enhances nuclear export of unspliced and incompletely spliced viral mRNAs
