[The description below was written by a language model from this plasmid's Addgene catalogue record and pLannotate feature annotations shown in this document.]
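Description:
pLenti6M GLUT9 is a third-generation-style, self-inactivating HIV-1 lentiviral transfer plasmid built on the pLenti6M backbone for expressing human SLC2A9 (GLUT9, also called URATv1), a member of the facilitative glucose transporter family, in mammalian cells. In bacteria it is maintained by a high-copy ColE1/pUC origin and selected with ampicillin through the β-lactamase gene. An f1 origin and remnants of a pBluescript-type backbone (lac promoter/operator, lacZα fragment, T3 and T7 promoters) are also annotated. The record specifies a recombination-deficient host strain, as is usual for plasmids carrying LTR repeats.

The viral genome is transcribed from a chimeric RSV promoter fused to a truncated 5' LTR, which makes packaging Tat-independent. It is followed by the Ψ packaging signal with a partial gag sequence and the Rev response element, which permits Rev-dependent nuclear export of the unspliced RNA. It ends in a ΔU3 3' LTR, which inactivates LTR promoter activity after integration, with an SV40 polyadenylation signal and SV40 origin downstream.

Inside this frame, the CMV immediate-early enhancer and promoter drive the SLC2A9 coding sequence. Upstream of the insert the annotation detects partial matches to 3xFLAG and capTEV tags plus a V5 epitope, and a second V5 tag lies just after the gene. The record does not state whether any of these tags are in frame with GLUT9, and the cloning sites are unknown. A downstream SV40 promoter/EM7 promoter cassette expresses blasticidin S deaminase, allowing blasticidin selection of transduced or transfected cells. The plasmid serves for transient expression or, with separate packaging and envelope plasmids, for generating stable GLUT9-expressing cell lines.
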