Addgene plasmid #194144: pLenti6M GLUT9
Purpose: Expresses GLUT9 protein in mammalian cells
Depositing lab: Jun Liu. Depositing organization: Johns Hopkins University and School of Medicine.
Backbone
  Vector backbone: pLenti6M
  Vector type: Mammalian Expression, Lentiviral
Growth in bacteria
  Bacterial resistance: Ampicillin, 100 μg/mL
  Growth temperature: 30°C
  Growth strain: NEB Stable
  Copy number: High Copy
Gene/Insert
  Gene/Insert name: SLC2A9
  Species: H. sapiens (human)
  Entrez Gene: SLC2A9 (a.k.a. GLUT9, GLUTX, UAQTL2, URATv1)
  Cloning method: Restriction Enzyme; 5′ cloning site unknown (unknown if destroyed); 3′ cloning site unknown (unknown if destroyed)
  Sequencing primers: 5′ unknown
Terms and licenses: Academic/Nonprofit Terms; Industry Terms: Not Available to Industry
How to cite: pLenti6M GLUT9 was a gift from Jun Liu (Addgene plasmid # 194144 ; http://n2t.net/addgene:194144 ; RRID:Addgene_194144)
